Addgene plasmid #211421: pcDNA3-C17orf53-mVen
Purpose: mammalian expression of human C17orf53 C-terminally fused to mVenus
Depositing lab: Helmut Pospiech. Depositing organization: Leibniz Institute on Aging - Fritz Lipmann Institute (FLI).
Backbone
  Vector backbone: pcDNA3-mVen
  Vector type: Mammalian Expression
Growth in bacteria
  Bacterial resistance: Ampicillin, 100 μg/mL
  Growth temperature: 37°C
  Growth strain: DH5alpha
  Copy number: High Copy
Gene/Insert
  Gene/Insert name: C17orf53 (alt names: HROB; MCM8IP)
  Species: H. sapiens (human)
  Entrez Gene: HROB (a.k.a. C17orf53, MCM8IP)
  Tag / fusion protein: mVenus (C terminal on insert)
  Cloning method: Restriction Enzyme; 5′ cloning site EcoRI (not destroyed); 3′ cloning site XhoI (not destroyed)
Terms and licenses: Academic/Nonprofit Terms; Industry Terms: Not Available to Industry
Depositor comments: generated by Julia Kutz (Leibniz Institute on Aging - Fritz Lipmann Institute, D-07745 Jena, Germany)
How to cite: pcDNA3-C17orf53-mVen was a gift from Helmut Pospiech (Addgene plasmid # 211421 ; http://n2t.net/addgene:211421 ; RRID:Addgene_211421)
