[The description below was written by a language model from this plasmid's Addgene catalogue record and pLannotate feature annotations shown in this document.]
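Description:
pcDNA3-C17orf53-mVen is a mammalian expression plasmid of about 8.1 kb, built on a pcDNA3-mVen backbone, that produces human C17orf53 (also known as HROB or MCM8IP) fused at its C terminus to the monomeric yellow fluorescent protein mVenus. It is propagated in E. coli through a high-copy ColE1/pUC-type origin and selected with ampicillin via the β-lactamase gene and its own promoter. An f1 phage origin is also present. Short annotated fragments such as the bom region, lacI, the lac promoter/operator elements, a ble fragment and a brief HIV-1 LTR match appear to be backbone remnants or incidental matches rather than functional parts of the design.

The HROB coding sequence was inserted between EcoRI and XhoI sites, both of which are retained. It lies downstream of the human cytomegalovirus immediate early enhancer and promoter, followed after a short linker by the mammalian codon-optimized mVenus coding sequence and the bovine growth hormone polyadenylation signal. T7 and SP6 phage promoters flank the fusion cassette and can serve for in vitro transcription or as sequencing primer sites. A separate cassette, consisting of the SV40 enhancer/early promoter, the neomycin phosphotransferase gene and the SV40 polyadenylation signal, allows G418 selection of stably transfected mammalian cells.

HROB is annotated as a DNA-binding protein that acts in homologous recombination by recruiting the MCM8-MCM9 helicase complex to sites of DNA damage. The fluorescent fusion would therefore suit visualizing the protein's localization in transfected cells, although the record states the purpose only as mammalian expression of the tagged protein.
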