Features (pLannotate 1.2.2; 22 found; start..end, strand, type, name):
     52..104     -  misc_feature   bom (fragment): basis of mobility region from pBR322
    259..638     +  enhancer       CMV enhancer: human cytomegalovirus immediate early enhancer
    639..842     +  promoter       CMV promoter: human cytomegalovirus (CMV) immediate early promoter
    838..871     +  LTR            5' LTR (truncated) (fragment): truncated 5' long terminal repeat (LTR) from HIV-1
    887..905     +  promoter       T7 promoter: promoter for bacteriophage T7 RNA polymerase
    969..2906    +  CDS            HROB: HROB_HUMAN - Also known as C17orf53. Experimental evidence at protein level: Swiss-Prot protein existence level 1. DNA-binding protein involved in homologous recombination that acts by recruiting the MCM8-MCM9 helicase complex to sites of DNA damage to promote DNA repair synthesis. From Homo sapiens (Human).
   2937..3656    +  CDS            mVenus: Venus YFP with monomerizing A206K mutation (Nagai et al., 2002; Kremers et al., 2006) mammalian codon-optimized
   3666..3684    -  promoter       SP6 promoter: promoter for bacteriophage SP6 RNA polymerase
   3710..3934    +  polyA_signal   bGH poly(A) signal: bovine growth hormone polyadenylation signal
   3938..3959    +  promoter       SV40 promoter (fragment): SV40 enhancer and early promoter
   3980..4408    +  rep_origin     f1 ori (sequence partly withheld): f1 bacteriophage origin of replication; arrow indicates direction of (+) strand synthesis
   4422..4751    +  promoter       SV40 promoter: SV40 enhancer and early promoter
   4818..5609    +  CDS            neo: KKA2_KLEPN - Also known as kan, nptII. Experimental evidence at protein level: Swiss-Prot protein existence level 1. Resistance to kanamycin, neomycin, paromomycin, ribostamycin, butirosin and gentamicin B. From Klebsiella pneumoniae.
   5633..5791    +  CDS            ble (fragment): BLE_KLEPN - Experimental evidence at protein level: Swiss-Prot protein existence level 1. Binding protein with a strong affinity to the bleomycin family of antibiotics. Binds to CL990; an antimitotic-antibiotic compound. From Klebsiella pneumoniae.
   5786..5907    +  polyA_signal   SV40 poly(A) signal: SV40 polyadenylation signal
   5980..5996    -  protein_bind   lac operator: The lac repressor binds to the lac operator to inhibit transcription in E. coli. This inhibition can be relieved by adding lactose or isopropyl-β-D-thiogalactopyranoside (IPTG). lac repressor encoded by lacI
   6004..6034    -  promoter       lac promoter: promoter for the E. coli lac operon
   6049..6070    -  protein_bind   CAP binding site: CAP binding activates transcription in the presence of cAMP. E. coli catabolite activator protein
   6083..6175    -  CDS            lacI (fragment): lac repressor; lacI; The lac repressor binds to the lac operator to inhibit transcription in E. coli. This inhibition can be relieved by adding lactose or isopropyl-β-D-thiogalactopyranoside (IPTG).
   6358..6946    -  rep_origin     ori: high-copy-number ColE1/pMB1/pBR322/pUC origin of replication
   7117..7977    -  CDS            AmpR: β-lactamase; bla; confers resistance to ampicillin, carbenicillin, and related antibiotics
   7978..8082    -  promoter       AmpR promoter: bla
>Addgene plasmid #211421 | pcDNA3-C17orf53-mVen | addgene full sequence | sequence record 419256 | Addgene NGS Result
CCCCGAAAAGTGCCACCTGACGTCGACGGATCGGGAGATCTCCCGATCCCCTATGGTGCACTCTCAGTAC
AATCTGCTCTGATGCCGCATAGTTAAGCCAGTATCTGCTCCCTGCTTGTGTGTTGGAGGTCGCTGAGTAG
TGCGCGAGCAAAATTTAAGCTACAACAAGGCAAGGCTTGACCGACAATTGCATGAAGAATCTGCTTAGGG
TTAGGCGTTTTGCGCTGCTTCGCGATGTACGGGCCAGATATACGCGTTGACATTGATTATTGACTAGTTA
TTAATAGTAATCAATTACGGGGTCATTAGTTCATAGCCCATATATGGAGTTCCGCGTTACATAACTTACG
GTAAATGGCCCGCCTGGCTGACCGCCCAACGACCCCCGCCCATTGACGTCAATAATGACGTATGTTCCCA
TAGTAACGCCAATAGGGACTTTCCATTGACGTCAATGGGTGGAGTATTTACGGTAAACTGCCCACTTGGC
AGTACATCAAGTGTATCATATGCCAAGTACGCCCCCTATTGACGTCAATGACGGTAAATGGCCCGCCTGG
CATTATGCCCAGTACATGACCTTATGGGACTTTCCTACTTGGCAGTACATCTACGTATTAGTCATCGCTA
TTACCATGGTGATGCGGTTTTGGCAGTACATCAATGGGCGTGGATAGCGGTTTGACTCACGGGGATTTCC
AAGTCTCCACCCCATTGACGTCAATGGGAGTTTGTTTTGGCACCAAAATCAACGGGACTTTCCAAAATGT
CGTAACAACTCCGCCCCATTGACGCAAATGGGCGGTAGGCGTGTACGGTGGGAGGTCTATATAAGCAGAG
CTCTCTGGCTAACTAGAGAACCCACTGCTTACTGGCTTATCGAAATTAATACGACTCACTATAGGGAGAC
CCAAGCTTGGTACCGAGCTCGGATCCACTAGTAACGGCCGCCAGTGTGCTGGAATTCTATGGCGTGCAGT
TTGCAGAAGCTGTTTGCTGTGGAAGAGGAGTTTGAAGATGAGGATTTCTTGTCTGCTGTGGAGGATGCAG
AGAACCGGTTTACTGGCTCACTGCCTGTGAATGCTGGGCGCCTGAGACCTGTCTCTTCTAGGCCACAGGA
GACTGTGCAGGCACAGTCCTCCAGGCTGCTGCTGTTACACCCCACTGCTCCCTCAGAGGCTTTGGGCCTG
CCAGACTTGGACCTCTGCCTCCCTGCCTCCAGCACGCCCAGTGCTGACAGCCGTCCATCATGCATAGGAG
CAGCTCCCCTAAGGCCTGTCTCTACTTCCAGCAGCTGGATTGGCAATCAGAGAAGAGTGACAGTGACAGA
AGTGCTCAGAGAGACAGCAAGACCTCAGTCCTCAGCCTTACACCCCCTACTCACCTTTGAGAGCCAACAG
CAGCAAGTTGGTGGCTTTGAGGGGCCTGAACAAGACGAATTTGATAAAGTCCTGGCAAGCATGGAGTTGG
AGGAGCCTGGCATGGAGCTGGAATGTGGAGTCAGCAGTGAGGCCATACCAATCCTGCCTGCCCAGCAGCG
GGAGGGTTCAGTATTGGCTAAAAAAGCCCGGGTAGTTGATCTGAGTGGATCTTGCCAGAAGGGGCCTGTG
CCTGCCATCCACAAAGCGGGTATCATGTCCGCCCAGGATGAGTCTCTAGATCCTGTCATCCAATGTAGGA
CTCCACGACCCCCCTTGAGACCTGGTGCTGTGGGTCACCTTCCTGTTCCAACTGCCTTAACAGTTCCCAC
TCAGCAACTCCACTGGGAAGTCTGTCCGCAACGCTCCCCTGTTCAAGCACTTCAGCCTCTCCAAGCTGCT
AGAGGGACCATTCAGAGCAGCCCTCAAAATCGTTTCCCTTGTCAGCCATTCCAGTCTCCAAGTTCCTGGT
TAAGTGGCAAAGCTCATTTACCCAGACCTCGAACTCCCAACTCAAGCTGTTCTACTCCCTCAAGGACTAG
CTCTGGATTATTTCCTCGGATACCCTTACAACCGCAAGCTCCAGTGTCTTCCATTGGGTCTCCTGTTGGT
ACCCCAAAAGGTCCCCAGGGAGCTCTGCAGACACCCATAGTCACCAACCACCTGGTGCAGCTAGTCACTG
CTGCCAGCCGGACACCCCAGCAGCCCACCCATCCCTCCACCCGAGCCAAAACTCGCCGTTTCCCTGGCCC
AGCTGGGATCCTGCCTCACCAGCAGAGTGGGAGAAGTCTGGAGGACATCATGGTTTCCGCGCCCCAAACT
CCAACCCATGGTGCTCTGGCTAAATTCCAGACAGAGATTGTTGCTAGTTCCCAGGCATCTGTGGAGGAGG
ATTTTGGGCGAGGGCCCTGGCTGACCATGAAATCCACGCTAGGCCTGGATGAGAGAGACCCTAGCTGCTT
CCTCTGTACCTACAGCATTGTCATGGTGCTGCGCAAGGCAGCCCTGAAGCAGCTTCCTAGGAACAAGGTC
CCCAACATGGCGGTGATGATCAAGTCCCTGACTCGGAGCACAATGGACGCCAGTGTGGTTTTCAAGGACC
CCACGGGAGAGATGCAGGGGACGGTGCACAGGTTGCTGCTGGAGACGTGCCAGAATGAGCTGAAGCCTGG
CTCAGTGCTGCTGCTGAAGCAGATTGGAGTGTTTTCTCCTTCACTTCGAAATCACTACCTCAACGTGACA
CCCAACAACCTGGTCCATATTTACAGCCCGGATTCTGGGGATGGGAGCTTCCTCAAGCCATCTCAGCCCT
TCCCCAAGGATTCAGGGAGCTTCCAGCATGATGTGGCTGCAAAGCCCGAGAAAGGCTTCAGAACAGCACA
GAACCTAGAGGCAGAGGCGTCCCCTGAGGAAGAACTCCCAGAAGCAGATGACCTGGATGGACTCCTGAGT
GAGCTTCCTGAAGACTTCTTCTGTGGGACCAGTAGTCTCGAGCATGCATCTAGACCGGTCGCCACCATGG
TGAGCAAGGGCGAGGAGCTGTTCACCGGGGTGGTGCCCATCCTGGTCGAGCTGGACGGCGACGTAAACGG
CCACAAGTTCAGCGTGTCCGGCGAGGGCGAGGGCGATGCCACCTACGGCAAGCTGACCCTGAAGCTGATC
TGCACCACCGGCAAGCTGCCCGTGCCCTGGCCCACCCTCGTGACCACCCTGGGCTACGGCCTGCAGTGCT
TCGCCCGCTACCCCGACCACATGAAGCAGCACGACTTCTTCAAGTCCGCCATGCCCGAAGGCTACGTCCA
GGAGCGCACCATCTTCTTCAAGGACGACGGCAACTACAAGACCCGCGCCGAGGTGAAGTTCGAGGGCGAC
ACCCTGGTGAACCGCATCGAGCTGAAGGGCATCGACTTCAAGGAGGACGGCAACATCCTGGGGCACAAGC
TGGAGTACAACTACAACAGCCACAACGTCTATATCACCGCCGACAAGCAGAAGAACGGCATCAAGGCCAA
CTTCAAGATCCGCCACAACATCGAGGACGGCGGCGTGCAGCTCGCCGACCACTACCAGCAGAACACCCCC
ATCGGCGACGGCCCCGTGCTGCTGCCCGACAACCACTACCTGAGCTACCAGTCCAAGCTGAGCAAAGACC
CCAACGAGAAGCGCGATCACATGGTCCTGCTGGAGTTCGTGACCGCCGCCGGGATCACTCTCGGCATGGA
CGAGCTGTACAAGTAAGGGCCCTATTCTATAGTGTCACCTAAATGCTAGAGCTCGCTGATCAGCCTCGAC
TGTGCCTTCTAGTTGCCAGCCATCTGTTGTTTGCCCCTCCCCCGTGCCTTCCTTGACCCTGGAAGGTGCC
ACTCCCACTGTCCTTTCCTAATAAAATGAGGAAATTGCATCGCATTGTCTGAGTAGGTGTCATTCTATTC
TGGGGGGTGGGGTGGGGCAGGACAGCAAGGGGGAGGATTGGGAAGACAATAGCAGGCATGCTGGGGATGC
GGTGGGCTCTATGGCTTCTGAGGCGGAAAGAACCAGCTGGGGCTCTAGGGGGTATCCCC
[124 nt withheld, positions 3980-4103]
C
[91 nt withheld, positions 4105-4195]
A
[49 nt withheld, positions 4197-4245]
CCTTTGACGTTGGAGTCCACGTTCTTT
[37 nt withheld, positions 4273-4309]
ACCCTATCTCGGTCTATTCTTTTGATTTATAAGGGATTTTGCCGATTTCGGCCTATTGGTTAAAAAATGA
GCTGATTTAACAAAAATTTAACGCGAATTAATTCTGTGGAATGTGTGTCAGTTAGGGTGTGGAAAGTCCC
CAGGCTCCCCAGCAGGCAGAAGTATGCAAAGCATGCATCTCAATTAGTCAGCAACCAGGTGTGGAAAGTC
CCCAGGCTCCCCAGCAGGCAGAAGTATGCAAAGCATGCATCTCAATTAGTCAGCAACCATAGTCCCGCCC
CTAACTCCGCCCATCCCGCCCCTAACTCCGCCCAGTTCCGCCCATTCTCCGCCCCATGGCTGACTAATTT
TTTTTATTTATGCAGAGGCCGAGGCCGCCTCTGCCTCTGAGCTATTCCAGAAGTAGTGAGGAGGCTTTTT
TGGAGGCCTAGGCTTTTGCAAAAAGCTCCCGGGAGCTTGTATATCCATTTTCGGATCTGATCAAGAGACA
GGATGAGGATCGTTTCGCATGATTGAACAAGATGGATTGCACGCAGGTTCTCCGGCCGCTTGGGTGGAGA
GGCTATTCGGCTATGACTGGGCACAACAGACAATCGGCTGCTCTGATGCCGCCGTGTTCCGGCTGTCAGC
GCAGGGGCGCCCGGTTCTTTTTGTCAAGACCGACCTGTCCGGTGCCCTGAATGAACTGCAGGACGAGGCA
GCGCGGCTATCGTGGCTGGCCACGACGGGCGTTCCTTGCGCAGCTGTGCTCGACGTTGTCACTGAAGCGG
GAAGGGACTGGCTGCTATTGGGCGAAGTGCCGGGGCAGGATCTCCTGTCATCTCACCTTGCTCCTGCCGA
GAAAGTATCCATCATGGCTGATGCAATGCGGCGGCTGCATACGCTTGATCCGGCTACCTGCCCATTCGAC
CACCAAGCGAAACATCGCATCGAGCGAGCACGTACTCGGATGGAAGCCGGTCTTGTCGATCAGGATGATC
TGGACGAAGAGCATCAGGGGCTCGCGCCAGCCGAACTGTTCGCCAGGCTCAAGGCGCGCATGCCCGACGG
CGAGGATCTCGTCGTGACCCATGGCGATGCCTGCTTGCCGAATATCATGGTGGAAAATGGCCGCTTTTCT
GGATTCATCGACTGTGGCCGGCTGGGTGTGGCGGACCGCTATCAGGACATAGCGTTGGCTACCCGTGATA
TTGCTGAAGAGCTTGGCGGCGAATGGGCTGACCGCTTCCTCGTGCTTTACGGTATCGCCGCTCCCGATTC
GCAGCGCATCGCCTTCTATCGCCTTCTTGACGAGTTCTTCTGAGCGGGACTCTGGGGTTCGAAATGACCG
ACCAAGCGACGCCCAACCTGCCATCACGAGATTTCGATTCCACCGCCGCCTTCTATGAAAGGTTGGGCTT
CGGAATCGTTTTCCGGGACGCCGGCTGGATGATCCTCCAGCGCGGGGATCTCATGCTGGAGTTCTTCGCC
CACCCCAACTTGTTTATTGCAGCTTATAATGGTTACAAATAAAGCAATAGCATCACAAATTTCACAAATA
AAGCATTTTTTTCACTGCATTCTAGTTGTGGTTTGTCCAAACTCATCAATGTATCTTATCATGTCTGTAT
ACCGTCGACCTCTAGCTAGAGCTTGGCGTAATCATGGTCATAGCTGTTTCCTGTGTGAAATTGTTATCCG
CTCACAATTCCACACAACATACGAGCCGGAAGCATAAAGTGTAAAGCCTGGGGTGCCTAATGAGTGAGCT
AACTCACATTAATTGCGTTGCGCTCACTGCCCGCTTTCCAGTCGGGAAACCTGTCGTGCCAGCTGCATTA
ATGAATCGGCCAACGCGCGGGGAGAGGCGGTTTGCGTATTGGGCGCTCTTCCGCTTCCTCGCTCACTGAC
TCGCTGCGCTCGGTCGTTCGGCTGCGGCGAGCGGTATCAGCTCACTCAAAGGCGGTAATACGGTTATCCA
CAGAATCAGGGGATAACGCAGGAAAGAACATGTGAGCAAAAGGCCAGCAAAAGGCCAGGAACCGTAAAAA
GGCCGCGTTGCTGGCGTTTTTCCATAGGCTCCGCCCCCCTGACGAGCATCACAAAAATCGACGCTCAAGT
CAGAGGTGGCGAAACCCGACAGGACTATAAAGATACCAGGCGTTTCCCCCTGGAAGCTCCCTCGTGCGCT
CTCCTGTTCCGACCCTGCCGCTTACCGGATACCTGTCCGCCTTTCTCCCTTCGGGAAGCGTGGCGCTTTC
TCATAGCTCACGCTGTAGGTATCTCAGTTCGGTGTAGGTCGTTCGCTCCAAGCTGGGCTGTGTGCACGAA
CCCCCCGTTCAGCCCGACCGCTGCGCCTTATCCGGTAACTATCGTCTTGAGTCCAACCCGGTAAGACACG
ACTTATCGCCACTGGCAGCAGCCACTGGTAACAGGATTAGCAGAGCGAGGTATGTAGGCGGTGCTACAGA
GTTCTTGAAGTGGTGGCCTAACTACGGCTACACTAGAAGAACAGTATTTGGTATCTGCGCTCTGCTGAAG
CCAGTTACCTTCGGAAAAAGAGTTGGTAGCTCTTGATCCGGCAAACAAACCACCGCTGGTAGCGGTGGTT
TTTTTGTTTGCAAGCAGCAGATTACGCGCAGAAAAAAAGGATCTCAAGAAGATCCTTTGATCTTTTCTAC
GGGGTCTGACGCTCAGTGGAACGAAAACTCACGTTAAGGGATTTTGGTCATGAGATTATCAAAAAGGATC
TTCACCTAGATCCTTTTAAATTAAAAATGAAGTTTTAAATCAATCTAAAGTATATATGAGTAAACTTGGT
CTGACAGTTACCAATGCTTAATCAGTGAGGCACCTATCTCAGCGATCTGTCTATTTCGTTCATCCATAGT
TGCCTGACTCCCCGTCGTGTAGATAACTACGATACGGGAGGGCTTACCATCTGGCCCCAGTGCTGCAATG
ATACCGCGAGACCCACGCTCACCGGCTCCAGATTTATCAGCAATAAACCAGCCAGCCGGAAGGGCCGAGC
GCAGAAGTGGTCCTGCAACTTTATCCGCCTCCATCCAGTCTATTAATTGTTGCCGGGAAGCTAGAGTAAG
TAGTTCGCCAGTTAATAGTTTGCGCAACGTTGTTGCCATTGCTACAGGCATCGTGGTGTCACGCTCGTCG
TTTGGTATGGCTTCATTCAGCTCCGGTTCCCAACGATCAAGGCGAGTTACATGATCCCCCATGTTGTGCA
AAAAAGCGGTTAGCTCCTTCGGTCCTCCGATCGTTGTCAGAAGTAAGTTGGCCGCAGTGTTATCACTCAT
GGTTATGGCAGCACTGCATAATTCTCTTACTGTCATGCCATCCGTAAGATGCTTTTCTGTGACTGGTGAG
TACTCAACCAAGTCATTCTGAGAATAGTGTATGCGGCGACCGAGTTGCTCTTGCCCGGCGTCAATACGGG
ATAATACCGCGCCACATAGCAGAACTTTAAAAGTGCTCATCATTGGAAAACGTTCTTCGGGGCGAAAACT
CTCAAGGATCTTACCGCTGTTGAGATCCAGTTCGATGTAACCCACTCGTGCACCCAACTGATCTTCAGCA
TCTTTTACTTTCACCAGCGTTTCTGGGTGAGCAAAAACAGGAAGGCAAAATGCCGCAAAAAAGGGAATAA
GGGCGACACGGAAATGTTGAATACTCATACTCTTCCTTTTTCAATATTATTGAAGCATTTATCAGGGTTA
TTGTCTCATGAGCGGATACATATTTGAATGTATTTAGAAAAATAAACAAATAGGGGTTCCGCGCACATTT
